>Addgene plasmid #216319 | pAAV2.1-CMV-BD lacZ_3' Cer-bGHpA | addgene full sequence | sequence record 426610 | Addgene NGS Result
AGCGCCCAATACGCAAACCGCCTCTCCCCGCGCGTTGGCCGATTCATTAATGCAGCTGGCACGACAGGTT
TCCCGACTGGAAAGCGGGCAGTGAGCGCAACGCAATTAATGTGAGTTAGCTCACTCATTAGGCACCCCAG
GCTTTACACTTTATGCTTCCGGCTCGTATGTTGTGTGGAATTGTGAGCGGATAACAATTTCACACAGGAA
ACAGCTATGACCATGATTACGCCAGATTTAATTAAGGCCTTAATTAGGCTGCGCGCTCGCTCGCTCACTG
AGGCCGCCCGGGCAAAGCCCGGGCGGCCTCAGTGAGCGAGCGAGCGCGCAGAGAGGGAGTGGCCAACTCC
ATCACTAGGGGTTCCTGCGGCCTCTAGAAAGCTTGACATTGATTATTGACTAGTTATTAATAGTAATCAA
TTACGGGGTCATTAGTTCATAGCCCATATATGGAGTTCCGCGTTACATAACTTACGGTAAATGGCCCGCC
TGGCTGACCGCCCAACGACCCCCGCCCATTGACGTCAATAATGACGTATGTTCCCATAGTAACGCCAATA
GGGACTTTCCATTGACGTCAATGGGTGGAGTATTTACGGTAAACTGCCCACTTGGCAGTACATCAAGTGT
ATCATATGCCAAGTACGCCCCCTATTGACGTCAATGACGGTAAATGGCCCGCCTGGCATTATGCCCAGTA
CATGACCTTATGGGACTTTCCTACTTGGCAGTACATCTACGTATTAGTCATCGCTATTACCATGGTGATG
CGGTTTTGGCAGTACATCAATGGGCGTGGATAGCGGTTTGACTCACGGGGATTTCCAAGTCTCCACCCCA
TTGACGTCAATGGGAGTTTGTTTTGGCACCAAAATCAACGGGACTTTCCAAAATGTCGTAACAACTCCGC
CCCATTGACGCAAATGGGCGGTAGGCGTGTACGGTGGGAGGTCTATATAAGCAGAGCTCTCTGGCTAACT
AGAGAACCCACTGCTTACTGGCTTATCGAAATTAATACGACTCACTATAGGGAGACCCAAGCTGGCTAGT
TAAGCTTGGATCCCATCTGACCACCTGCGAATTTTTGCATCCTGCTGTTTAATCTGCGTTGGTTTAACCG
CCTGTCTGGCTTTTTTTCACTGATGTGATCGCCTTGATGCACTGGATCCCAACGAGTCTTTTGTCATCTA
CAGGTAAGCTGCCCGTGCCCTGGCCCACCCTCGTGACCACCCTGACCTGGGGCGTGCAGTGCTTCGCCCG
CTACCCCGACCACATGAAGCAGCACGACTTCTTCAAGTCCGCCATGCCCGAAGGCTACGTCCAGGAGCGC
ACCATCTTCTTCAAGGACGACGGCAACTACAAGACCCGCGCCGAGGTGAAGTTCGAGGGCGACACCCTGG
TGAACCGCATCGAGCTGAAGGGCATCGACTTCAAGGAGGACGGCAACATCCTGGGGCACAAGCTGGAGTA
CAACGCCATCAGCGACAACGTCTATATCACCGCCGACAAGCAGAAGAACGGCATCAAGGCCAACTTCAAG
ATCCGCCACAACATCGAGGACGGCAGCGTGCAGCTCGCCGACCACTACCAGCAGAACACCCCCATCGGCG
ACGGCCCCGTGCTGCTGCCCGACAACCACTACCTGAGCACCCAGTCCAAGCTGAGCAAAGACCCCAACGA
GAAGCGCGATCACATGGTCCTGCTGGAGTTCGTGACCGCCGCCGGGATCACTCTCGGCATGGACGAGCTG
TACAAGTAAGTCGACCTGTGCCTTCTAGTTGCCAGCCATCTGTTGTTTGCCCCTCCCCCGTGCCTTCCTT
GACCCTGGAAGGTGCCACTCCCACTGTCCTTTCCTAATAAAATGAGGAAATTGCATCGCATTGTCTGAGT
AGGTGTCATTCTATTCTGGGGGGTGGGGTGGGGCAGGACAGCAAGGTGGAGGATTGGGAAGACAATAGCA
GGCATGCTGGGGATGCGGTGGGCTCTATGGGCGGCCGCAGGAACCCCTAGTGATGGAGTTGGCCACTCCC
TCTCTGCGCGCTCGCTCGCTCACTGAGGCCGGGCGACCAAAGGTCGCCCGACGCCCGGGCTTTGCCCGGG
CGGCCTCAGTGAGCGAGCGAGCGCGCAGCCTTAATTAACCTAATTCACTGGCCGTCGTTTTACAACGTCG
TGACTGGGAAAACCCTGGCGTTACCCAACTTAATCGCCTTGCAGCACATCCCCCTTTCGCCAGCTGGCGT
AATAGCGAAGAGGCCCGCACCGATCGCCCTTCCCAACAGTTGCGCAGCCTGAATGGCGAATGGG
[124 nt withheld, positions 2305-2428]
C
[91 nt withheld, positions 2430-2520]
A
[49 nt withheld, positions 2522-2570]
CCTTTGACGTTGGAGTCCACGTTCTTT
[37 nt withheld, positions 2598-2634]
ACCCTATCTCGGTCTATTCTTTTGATTTATAAGGGATTTTGCCGATTTCGGCCTATTGGTTAAAAAATGA
GCTGATTTAACAAAAATTTAACGCGAATTTTAACAAAATATTAACGCTTACAATTTAGGTGGCACTTTTC
GGGGAAATGTGCGCGGAACCCCTATTTGTTTATTTTTCTAAATACATTCAAATATGTATCCGCTCATGAG
ACAATAACCCTGATAAATGCTTCAATAATATTGAAAAAGGAAGAGTATGAGTATTCAACATTTCCGTGTC
GCCCTTATTCCCTTTTTTGCGGCATTTTGCCTTCCTGTTTTTGCTCACCCAGAAACGCTGGTGAAAGTAA
AAGATGCTGAAGATCAGTTGGGTGCACGAGTGGGTTACATCGAACTGGATCTCAACAGCGGTAAGATCCT
TGAGAGTTTTCGCCCCGAAGAACGTTTTCCAATGATGAGCACTTTTAAAGTTCTGCTATGTGGCGCGGTA
TTATCCCGTATTGACGCCGGGCAAGAGCAACTCGGTCGCCGCATACACTATTCTCAGAATGACTTGGTTG
AGTACTCACCAGTCACAGAAAAGCATCTTACGGATGGCATGACAGTAAGAGAATTATGCAGTGCTGCCAT
AACCATGAGTGATAACACTGCGGCCAACTTACTTCTGACAACGATCGGAGGACCGAAGGAGCTAACCGCT
TTTTTGCACAACATGGGGGATCATGTAACTCGCCTTGATCGTTGGGAACCGGAGCTGAATGAAGCCATAC
CAAACGACGAGCGTGACACCACGATGCCTGTAGCAATGGCAACAACGTTGCGCAAACTATTAACTGGCGA
ACTACTTACTCTAGCTTCCCGGCAACAATTAATAGACTGGATGGAGGCGGATAAAGTTGCAGGACCACTT
CTGCGCTCGGCCCTTCCGGCTGGCTGGTTTATTGCTGATAAATCTGGAGCCGGTGAGCGTGGGTCTCGCG
GTATCATTGCAGCACTGGGGCCAGATGGTAAGCCCTCCCGTATCGTAGTTATCTACACGACGGGGAGTCA
GGCAACTATGGATGAACGAAATAGACAGATCGCTGAGATAGGTGCCTCACTGATTAAGCATTGGTAACTG
TCAGACCAAGTTTACTCATATATACTTTAGATTGATTTAAAACTTCATTTTTAATTTAAAAGGATCTAGG
TGAAGATCCTTTTTGATAATCTCATGACCAAAATCCCTTAACGTGAGTTTTCGTTCCACTGAGCGTCAGA
CCCCGTAGAAAAGATCAAAGGATCTTCTTGAGATCCTTTTTTTCTGCGCGTAATCTGCTGCTTGCAAACA
AAAAAACCACCGCTACCAGCGGTGGTTTGTTTGCCGGATCAAGAGCTACCAACTCTTTTTCCGAAGGTAA
CTGGCTTCAGCAGAGCGCAGATACCAAATACTGTTCTTCTAGTGTAGCCGTAGTTAGGCCACCACTTCAA
GAACTCTGTAGCACCGCCTACATACCTCGCTCTGCTAATCCTGTTACCAGTGGCTGCTGCCAGTGGCGAT
AAGTCGTGTCTTACCGGGTTGGACTCAAGACGATAGTTACCGGATAAGGCGCAGCGGTCGGGCTGAACGG
GGGGTTCGTGCACACAGCCCAGCTTGGAGCGAACGACCTACACCGAACTGAGATACCTACAGCGTGAGCT
ATGAGAAAGCGCCACGCTTCCCGAAGGGAGAAAGGCGGACAGGTATCCGGTAAGCGGCAGGGTCGGAACA
GGAGAGCGCACGAGGGAGCTTCCAGGGGGAAACGCCTGGTATCTTTATAGTCCTGTCGGGTTTCGCCACC
TCTGACTTGAGCGTCGATTTTTGTGATGCTCGTCAGGGGGGCGGAGCCTATGGAAAAACGCCAGCAACGC
GGCCTTTTTACGGTTCCTGGCCTTTTGCTGGCCTTTTGCTCACATGTTCTTTCCTGCGTTATCCCCTGAT
TCTGTGGATAACCGTATTACCGCCTTTGAGTGAGCTGATACCGCTCGCCGCAGCCGAACGACCGAGCGCA
GCGAGTCAGTGAGCGAGGAAGCGGAAG
Features (pLannotate 1.2.2; 18 found; start..end, strand, type, name):
      2..94      +  CDS            lacI (fragment): lac repressor; lacI; The lac repressor binds to the lac operator to inhibit transcription in E. coli. This inhibition can be relieved by adding lactose or isopropyl-β-D-thiogalactopyranoside (IPTG).
    107..128     +  protein_bind   CAP binding site: CAP binding activates transcription in the presence of cAMP. E. coli catabolite activator protein
    143..173     +  promoter       lac promoter: promoter for the E. coli lac operon
    181..197     +  protein_bind   lac operator: The lac repressor binds to the lac operator to inhibit transcription in E. coli. This inhibition can be relieved by adding lactose or isopropyl-β-D-thiogalactopyranoside (IPTG). lac repressor encoded by lacI
    259..286     +  repeat_region  AAV2 ITR (fragment): inverted terminal repeat of adeno-associated virus serotype 2 inverted
    304..366     -  repeat_region  AAV2 ITR (fragment): inverted terminal repeat of adeno-associated virus serotype 2 inverted
    385..764     +  enhancer       CMV enhancer: human cytomegalovirus immediate early enhancer
    765..968     +  promoter       CMV promoter: human cytomegalovirus (CMV) immediate early promoter
    964..997     +  LTR            5' LTR (truncated) (fragment): truncated 5' long terminal repeat (LTR) from HIV-1
   1013..1031    +  promoter       T7 promoter: promoter for bacteriophage T7 RNA polymerase
   1187..1756    +  CDS            mCerulean (fragment): mCerulean is a basic (constitutively fluorescent) cyan fluorescent protein published in 2005, derived from Aequorea victoria. It is reported to be a very rapidly-maturing monomer.
   1766..1877    +  polyA_signal   bGH poly(A) signal: bovine growth hormone polyadenylation signal
   1999..2129    +  repeat_region  AAV2 ITR (fragment): inverted terminal repeat of adeno-associated virus serotype 2 inverted
   2143..2300    +  CDS            lacZα (fragment): LacZα fragment of β-galactosidase; lacZ fragment
   2305..2733    +  rep_origin     f1 ori (sequence partly withheld): f1 bacteriophage origin of replication; arrow indicates direction of (+) strand synthesis
   2786..2890    +  promoter       AmpR promoter: bla
   2891..3751    +  CDS            AmpR: β-lactamase; bla; confers resistance to ampicillin, carbenicillin, and related antibiotics
   3922..4510    +  rep_origin     ori: high-copy-number ColE1/pMB1/pBR322/pUC origin of replication
