[The description below was written by a language model from this plasmid's Addgene catalogue record and pLannotate feature annotations shown in this document.]
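Description:
pAAV2.1-CMV-BD lacZ_3' Cer-bGHpA is a 4,691 bp AAV transfer plasmid built on the pAAV2.1 backbone. It is one half of a split-fluorophore reporter pair used to test protein reconstitution by mRNA trans-splicing in the REVeRT dual-AAV system. It is propagated in E. coli through a high-copy ColE1/pUC-type origin with ampicillin selection (AmpR under its own bla promoter). The backbone also carries an f1 phage origin and remnants of lac operon sequences (lacI and lacZα fragments, lac promoter and operator) left over from the parental cloning vector. The annotation finds AAV2 inverted terminal repeats only as fragments on either side of the expression cassette, which is common for these structured, recombination-prone repeats. The ITRs define the region that would be packaged into AAV particles.

Between the ITRs, the CMV immediate-early enhancer and promoter drive a synthetic 693 bp insert described as split Cerulean plus a splice acceptor site, terminated by a bovine growth hormone polyadenylation signal. The feature table identifies a 570 bp fragment of mCerulean, the 3' portion of the cyan fluorescent protein coding sequence. The region between the promoter and this fragment is largely unannotated, apart from a short T7 promoter and a small hit to an HIV-1 LTR fragment that is probably incidental. Judging from the construct name, this stretch holds a lacZ-derived binding domain (BD) along with the splice acceptor, though the record does not map these elements.

In such a design, the binding domain would base-pair with a complementary sequence on a partner transcript carrying the 5' Cerulean half and a splice donor. This brings the two pre-mRNAs together so that trans-splicing produces a full-length Cerulean mRNA. Cyan fluorescence then reports reconstitution efficiency.
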