Addgene plasmid #216319: pAAV2.1-CMV-BD lacZ_3' Cer-bGHpA
Purpose: Split fluorophore assay to test reconstitution via mRNA trans-splicing (REVeRT system).
Depositing lab: Elvir Becirovic. Depositing organization: Zurich University Hospital. Publication: mRNA trans-splicing dual AAV vectors for (epi)genome editing and gene therapy. Riedmayr LM, Hinrichsmeyer KS, Thalhammer SB, Mittas DM, Karguth N, Otify DY, Bohm S, Weber VJ, Bartoschek MD, Splith V, Brummer M, Ferreira R, Boon N, Wogenstein GM, Grimm C, Wijnholds J, Mehlfeld V, Michalakis S, Fenske S, Biel M, Becirovic E. Nat Commun. 2023 Oct 18;14(1):6578. doi: 10.1038/s41467-023-42386-0. PubMed 37852949.
Backbone
  Vector backbone: pAAV2.1
  Total vector size (bp): 4691
  Vector type: AAV
Growth in bacteria
  Bacterial resistance: Ampicillin, 100 μg/mL
  Growth temperature: 30°C
  Growth strain: NEB Stable
  Copy number: High Copy
Gene/Insert
  Gene/Insert name: Split Cerulean + splice acceptor site
  Species: Synthetic
  Insert size (bp): 693
  Promoter: CMV
  Cloning method: Restriction Enzyme; 5′ cloning site SacI (not destroyed); 3′ cloning site SalI (not destroyed)
  Sequencing primers: 5′ CGCAAATGGGCGGTAGGCGTG; 3′ gggaggggcaaacaacagatggc
Terms and licenses: Academic/Nonprofit Terms; Industry Terms: Not Available to Industry
How to cite: pAAV2.1-CMV-BD lacZ_3' Cer-bGHpA was a gift from Elvir Becirovic (Addgene plasmid # 216319 ; http://n2t.net/addgene:216319 ; RRID:Addgene_216319)
